Addgene plasmid #227597: pAC025
Purpose: (Empty Backbone) Lentiviral backbone used when cloning pooled prime editing guide RNA libraries already containing a tevopreQ1 RNA motif
Depositing lab: Brittany Adamson. Depositing organization: Princeton University. Publication: A benchmarked, high-efficiency prime editing platform for multiplexed dropout screening. Cirincione A, Simpson D, Yan W, McNulty R, Ravisankar P, Solley SC, Yan J, Lim F, Farley EK, Singh M, Adamson B. Nat Methods. 2024 Nov 19. doi: 10.1038/s41592-024-02502-4. PubMed 39562753.
Backbone
  Vector backbone: pAC025
  Vector type: Mammalian Expression, Lentiviral
  Selectable markers: Puromycin ; BFP
Growth in bacteria
  Bacterial resistance: Ampicillin, 100 μg/mL
  Growth temperature: 37°C
  Growth strain: NEB Stable
  Copy number: Unknown
Terms and licenses: Academic/Nonprofit Terms; Industry Terms: Not Available to Industry
How to cite: pAC025 was a gift from Brittany Adamson (Addgene plasmid # 227597 ; http://n2t.net/addgene:227597 ; RRID:Addgene_227597)
