[The description below was written by a language model from this plasmid's Addgene catalogue record and pLannotate feature annotations shown in this document.]
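Description:
pAC025 is an empty lentiviral backbone for mammalian expression, intended as the recipient vector for pooled prime editing guide RNA (pegRNA) libraries whose members already carry a tevopreQ1 RNA motif, so the backbone presumably does not need to supply that 3' stabilising element itself. In bacteria it is maintained through a high-copy ColE1/pUC-type origin and selected with ampicillin via the AmpR (β-lactamase) gene and its own promoter. A fragment of the pBR322 bom region is also present.

The viral portion has the layout of a Tat-independent HIV-1 transfer vector. A CMV enhancer/promoter drives a truncated 5' LTR, followed by the Ψ packaging signal with a short gag fragment, the Rev response element for Rev-dependent nuclear export of the genomic RNA, and the cPPT/CTS. Downstream, an EF-1α promoter drives puromycin N-acetyltransferase and TagBFP, giving both drug selection and a blue fluorescent readout of transduced cells. The gap between the two coding sequences would fit a linker or self-cleaving peptide, but none is annotated. This marker cassette is flanked by two loxP sites in the same orientation, which would allow Cre-mediated excision. A WPRE follows to enhance transcript stability and expression, and the vector ends with a nef fragment and a truncated 3' LTR.

The feature table does not annotate a guide RNA promoter, scaffold or defined cloning site. The unannotated stretch between the cPPT/CTS and the EF-1α promoter may hold these, but the record does not say so. The associated publication concerns a high-efficiency prime editing platform for multiplexed dropout screening.
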