Features (pLannotate 1.2.2; 22 found; start..end, strand, type, name):
     31..83      -  misc_feature   bom (fragment): basis of mobility region from pBR322
    238..617     +  enhancer       CMV enhancer: human cytomegalovirus immediate early enhancer
    618..817     +  promoter       CMV promoter: human cytomegalovirus (CMV) immediate early promoter
    835..1015    +  LTR            5' LTR (truncated): truncated 5' long terminal repeat (LTR) from HIV-1
   1062..1187    +  misc_feature   HIV-1 Ψ: packaging signal of human immunodeficiency virus type 1
   1171..1509    +  CDS            HIV-1 gag (fragment): gag protein from human immunodeficiency virus 1; gag
   1684..1917    +  misc_feature   RRE: The Rev response element (RRE) of HIV-1 allows for Rev-dependent mRNA export from the nucleus to the cytoplasm.
   2294..2394    +  CDS            Rev (fragment): human immunodeficiency virus 1 (HIV-1) Rev protein; rev; enhances nuclear export of unspliced and incompletely spliced viral mRNAs
   2444..2561    +  misc_feature   cPPT/CTS: central polypurine tract and central termination sequence of HIV-1
   2814..2847    +  protein_bind   loxP: Cre-mediated recombination occurs in the 8-bp core sequence (GCATACAT). Cre recombinase
   3068..4239    +  promoter       EF-1α promoter: strong constitutive promoter for human elongation factor EF-1α
   4251..4847    +  CDS            PuroR: puromycin N-acetyltransferase; pac from Streptomyces alboniger; confers resistance to puromycin
   4923..5621    +  CDS            TagBFP: monomeric blue fluorescent protein mammalian codon-optimized
   5641..5674    +  protein_bind   loxP: Cre-mediated recombination occurs in the 8-bp core sequence (GCATACAT). Cre recombinase
   5707..5730    +  misc_feature   MCS (fragment): pBluescript multiple cloning site
   5730..6318    +  misc_feature   WPRE: woodchuck hepatitis virus posttranscriptional regulatory element
   6319..6338    +  misc_feature   MCS (fragment): pBluescript multiple cloning site
   6340..6840    +  CDS            nef (fragment): NEF_HV1LA - Experimental evidence at protein level: Swiss-Prot protein existence level 1. Extracellular Nef protein targets CD4(+) T-lymphocytes for apoptosis by interacting with CXCR4 surface receptors. From Human immunodeficiency virus type 1 group M subtype B (isolate Lai) (HIV-1).
   6847..7027    +  LTR            5' LTR (truncated): truncated 5' long terminal repeat (LTR) from HIV-1
   7089..7677    -  rep_origin     ori: high-copy-number ColE1/pMB1/pBR322/pUC origin of replication
   7848..8708    -  CDS            AmpR: β-lactamase; bla; confers resistance to ampicillin, carbenicillin, and related antibiotics
   8709..8813    -  promoter       AmpR promoter: bla
>Addgene plasmid #227597 | pAC025 | addgene full sequence | sequence record 454346 | Addgene NGS Result
GTCGACGGATCGGGAGATCTCCCGATCCCCTATGGTGCACTCTCAGTACAATCTGCTCTGATGCCGCATA
GTTAAGCCAGTATCTGCTCCCTGCTTGTGTGTTGGAGGTCGCTGAGTAGTGCGCGAGCAAAATTTAAGCT
ACAACAAGGCAAGGCTTGACCGACAATTGCATGAAGAATCTGCTTAGGGTTAGGCGTTTTGCGCTGCTTC
GCGATGTACGGGCCAGATATACGCGTTGACATTGATTATTGACTAGTTATTAATAGTAATCAATTACGGG
GTCATTAGTTCATAGCCCATATATGGAGTTCCGCGTTACATAACTTACGGTAAATGGCCCGCCTGGCTGA
CCGCCCAACGACCCCCGCCCATTGACGTCAATAATGACGTATGTTCCCATAGTAACGCCAATAGGGACTT
TCCATTGACGTCAATGGGTGGAGTATTTACGGTAAACTGCCCACTTGGCAGTACATCAAGTGTATCATAT
GCCAAGTACGCCCCCTATTGACGTCAATGACGGTAAATGGCCCGCCTGGCATTATGCCCAGTACATGACC
TTATGGGACTTTCCTACTTGGCAGTACATCTACGTATTAGTCATCGCTATTACCATGGTGATGCGGTTTT
GGCAGTACATCAATGGGCGTGGATAGCGGTTTGACTCACGGGGATTTCCAAGTCTCCACCCCATTGACGT
CAATGGGAGTTTGTTTTGGCACCAAAATCAACGGGACTTTCCAAAATGTCGTAACAACTCCGCCCCATTG
ACGCAAATGGGCGGTAGGCGTGTACGGTGGGAGGTCTATATAAGCAGCGCGTTTTGCCTGTACTGGGTCT
CTCTGGTTAGACCAGATCTGAGCCTGGGAGCTCTCTGGCTAACTAGGGAACCCACTGCTTAAGCCTCAAT
AAAGCTTGCCTTGAGTGCTTCAAGTAGTGTGTGCCCGTCTGTTGTGTGACTCTGGTAACTAGAGATCCCT
CAGACCCTTTTAGTCAGTGTGGAAAATCTCTAGCAGTGGCGCCCGAACAGGGACTTGAAAGCGAAAGGGA
AACCAGAGGAGCTCTCTCGACGCAGGACTCGGCTTGCTGAAGCGCGCACGGCAAGAGGCGAGGGGCGGCG
ACTGGTGAGTACGCCAAAAATTTTGACTAGCGGAGGCTAGAAGGAGAGAGATGGGTGCGAGAGCGTCAGT
ATTAAGCGGGGGAGAATTAGATCGCGATGGGAAAAAATTCGGTTAAGGCCAGGGGGAAAGAAAAAATATA
AATTAAAACATATAGTATGGGCAAGCAGGGAGCTAGAACGATTCGCAGTTAATCCTGGCCTGTTAGAAAC
ATCAGAAGGCTGTAGACAAATACTGGGACAGCTACAACCATCCCTTCAGACAGGATCAGAAGAACTTAGA
TCATTATATAATACAGTAGCAACCCTCTATTGTGTGCATCAAAGGATAGAGATAAAAGACACCAAGGAAG
CTTTAGACAAGATAGAGGAAGAGCAAAACAAAAGTAAGACCACCGCACAGCAAGCGGCCGGCCGCTGATC
TTCAGACCTGGAGGAGGAGATATGAGGGACAATTGGAGAAGTGAATTATATAAATATAAAGTAGTAAAAA
TTGAACCATTAGGAGTAGCACCCACCAAGGCAAAGAGAAGAGTGGTGCAGAGAGAAAAAAGAGCAGTGGG
AATAGGAGCTTTGTTCCTTGGGTTCTTGGGAGCAGCAGGAAGCACTATGGGCGCAGCGTCAATGACGCTG
ACGGTACAGGCCAGACAATTATTGTCTGGTATAGTGCAGCAGCAGAACAATTTGCTGAGGGCTATTGAGG
CGCAACAGCATCTGTTGCAACTCACAGTCTGGGGCATCAAGCAGCTCCAGGCAAGAATCCTGGCTGTGGA
AAGATACCTAAAGGATCAACAGCTCCTGGGGATTTGGGGTTGCTCTGGAAAACTCATTTGCACCACTGCT
GTGCCTTGGAATGCTAGTTGGAGTAATAAATCTCTGGAACAGATTTGGAATCACACGACCTGGATGGAGT
GGGACAGAGAAATTAACAATTACACAAGCTTAATACACTCCTTAATTGAAGAATCGCAAAACCAGCAAGA
AAAGAATGAACAAGAATTATTGGAATTAGATAAATGGGCAAGTTTGTGGAATTGGTTTAACATAACAAAT
TGGCTGTGGTATATAAAATTATTCATAATGATAGTAGGAGGCTTGGTAGGTTTAAGAATAGTTTTTGCTG
TACTTTCTATAGTGAATAGAGTTAGGCAGGGATATTCACCATTATCGTTTCAGACCCACCTCCCAACCCC
GAGGGGACCCGACAGGCCCGAAGGAATAGAAGAAGAAGGTGGAGAGAGAGACAGAGACAGATCCATTCGA
TTAGTGAACGGATCGGCACTGCGTGCGCCAATTCTGCAGACAAATGGCAGTATTCATCCACAATTTTAAA
AGAAAAGGGGGGATTGGGGGGTACAGTGCAGGGGAAAGAATAGTAGACATAATAGCAACAGACATACAAA
CTAAAGAATTACAAAAACAAATTACAAAAATTCAAAATTTTCGGGTTTATTACAGGGACAGCAGAGATCC
AGTTTGGTTAGTACCGGGCCCGCTCTAGAGATCCGACGCGCCATCTCTAGGCCCGCGCCGGCCCCCTCGC
ACGGACTTGTGGGAGAAGCTCGGCTACTCCCCTGCCCCGGTTAATTTGCATATAATATTTCCTAGTAACT
ATAGAGGCTTAATGTGCGATAAAAGACAGATAATCTGTTCTTTTTAATACTAGCTACATTTTACATGATA
GGCTTGGATTTCTATAACTTCGTATAGCATACATTATACGAAGTTATAAACAGCACAAAAGGAAACTCAC
CCTAACTGTAAAGTAATTGTGTGTTTTGAGACTATAAGTATCCCTTGGAGAACCACCTTGTTGGGAGACG
CCTGCAGGCTGCTAAGCTAGGCGCGCCCGTCTCATTTTTTTCTCGAGTACTAGGATCCAGATCGGAAGAG
CACACGTCTGAACTCCAGTCACGCGGCCGCGTGGATAACCGTATTACCGCCATGCATGTGCCCGTCAGTG
GGCAGAGCGCACATCGCCCACAGTCCCCGAGAAGTTGGGGGGAGGGGTCGGCAATTGAACCGGTGCCTAG
AGAAGGTGGCGCGGGGTAAACTGGGAAAGTGATGTCGTGTACTGGCTCCGCCTTTTTCCCGAGGGTGGGG
GAGAACCGTATATAAGTGCAGTAGTCGCCGTGAACGTTCTTTTTCGCAACGGGTTTGCCGCCAGAACACA
GGTAAGTGCCGTGTGTGGTTCCCGCGGGCCTGGCCTCTTTACGGGTTATGGCCCTTGCGTGCCTTGAATT
ACTTCCACCTGGCTGCAGTACGTGATTCTTGATCCCGAGCTTCGGGTTGGAAGTGGGTGGGAGAGTTCGA
GGCCTTGCGCTTAAGGAGCCCCTTCGCCTCGTGCTTGAGTTGAGGCCTGGCCTGGGCGCTGGGGCCGCCG
CGTGCGAATCTGGTGGCACCTTCGCGCCTGTCTCGCTGCTTTCGATAAGTCTCTAGCCATTTAAAATTTT
TGATGACCTGCTGCGACGCTTTTTTTCTGGCAAGATAGTCTTGTAAATGCGGGCCAAGATCTGCACACTG
GTATTTCGGTTTTTGGGGCCGCGGGCGGCGACGGGGCCCGTGCGTCCCAGCGCACATGTTCGGCGAGGCG
GGGCCTGCGAGCGCGGCCACCGAGAATCGGACGGGGGTAGTCTCAAGCTGGCCGGCCTGCTCTGGTGCCT
GGCCTCGCGCCGCCGTGTATCGCCCCGCCCTGGGCGGCAAGGCTGGCCCGGTCGGCACCAGTTGCGTGAG
CGGAAAGATGGCCGCTTCCCGGCCCTGCTGCAGGGAGCTCAAAATGGAGGACGCGGCGCTCGGGAGAGCG
GGCGGGTGAGTCACCCACACAAAGGAAAAGGGCCTTTCCGTCCTCAGCCGTCGCTTCATGTGACTCCACG
GAGTACCGGGCGCCGTCCAGGCACCTCGATTAGTTCTCGCGCTTTTGGAGTACGTCGTCTTTAGGTTGGG
GGGAGGGGTTTTATGCGATGGAGTTTCCCCACACTGAGTGGGTGGAGACTGAAGTTAGGCCAGCTTGGCA
CTTGATGTAATTCTCCTTGGAATTTGCCCTTTTTGAGTTTGGATCTTGGTTCATTCTCAAGCCTCAGACA
GTGGTTCAAAGTTTTTTTCTTCCATTTCAGGTGTCGTGAGCTAGCCCACCATGACCGAGTACAAGCCCAC
GGTGCGCCTCGCCACCCGCGACGACGTCCCCCGGGCCGTACGCACCCTCGCCGCCGCGTTCGCCGACTAC
CCCGCCACGCGCCACACCGTCGACCCGGACCGCCACATCGAGCGGGTCACCGAGCTGCAAGAACTCTTCC
TCACGCGCGTCGGGCTCGACATCGGCAAGGTGTGGGTCGCGGACGACGGCGCCGCGGTGGCGGTCTGGAC
CACGCCGGAGAGCGTCGAAGCGGGGGCGGTGTTCGCCGAGATCGGCCCGCGCATGGCCGAGTTGAGCGGT
TCCCGGCTGGCCGCGCAGCAACAGATGGAAGGCCTCCTGGCGCCGCACCGGCCCAAGGAGCCCGCGTGGT
TCCTGGCCACCGTCGGCGTGTCGCCCGACCACCAGGGCAAGGGTCTGGGCAGCGCCGTCGTGCTCCCCGG
AGTGGAGGCGGCCGAGCGCGCCGGGGTGCCCGCCTTCCTGGAGACCTCCGCGCCCCGCAACCTCCCCTTC
TACGAGCGGCTCGGCTTCACCGTCACCGCCGACGTCGAGGTGCCCGAAGGACCGCGCACCTGGTGCATGA
CCCGCAAGCCCGGTGCCGGATCGGGAGAGGGCAGAGGAAGTCTGCTAACATGCGGTGACGTCGAGGAGAA
TCCTGGCCCACCGGTCGCCACCAGCGAGCTGATTAAGGAGAACATGCACATGAAGCTGTACATGGAGGGC
ACCGTGGACAACCATCACTTCAAGTGCACATCCGAGGGCGAAGGCAAGCCCTACGAGGGCACCCAGACCA
TGAGAATCAAGGTGGTCGAGGGCGGCCCTCTCCCCTTCGCCTTCGACATCCTGGCTACTAGCTTCCTCTA
CGGCAGCAAGACCTTCATCAACCACACCCAGGGCATCCCCGACTTCTTCAAGCAGTCCTTCCCTGAGGGC
TTCACATGGGAGAGAGTCACCACATACGAAGACGGGGGCGTGCTGACCGCTACCCAGGACACCAGCCTCC
AGGACGGCTGCCTCATCTACAACGTCAAGATCAGAGGGGTGAACTTCACATCCAACGGCCCTGTGATGCA
GAAGAAAACACTCGGCTGGGAGGCCTTCACCGAGACCCTGTACCCCGCTGACGGCGGCCTGGAAGGCAGA
AACGACATGGCCCTGAAGCTCGTGGGCGGGAGCCATCTGATCGCAAACATCAAGACCACATATAGATCCA
AGAAACCCGCTAAGAACCTCAAGATGCCTGGCGTCTACTATGTGGACTACAGACTGGAAAGAATCAAGGA
GGCCAACAACGAGACCTACGTCGAGCAGCACGAGGTGGCAGTGGCCAGATACTGCGACCTCCCTAGCAAA
CTGGGGCACAAGCTTAATTAAGAATTCGTCGAGGGACCTAATAACTTCGTATAGCATACATTATACGAAG
TTATACATGTTTAAGGGTTCCGGTTCCACTAGGTACAATTCGATATCAAGCTTATCGATAATCAACCTCT
GGATTACAAAATTTGTGAAAGATTGACTGGTATTCTTAACTATGTTGCTCCTTTTACGCTATGTGGATAC
GCTGCTTTAATGCCTTTGTATCATGCTATTGCTTCCCGTATGGCTTTCATTTTCTCCTCCTTGTATAAAT
CCTGGTTGCTGTCTCTTTATGAGGAGTTGTGGCCCGTTGTCAGGCAACGTGGCGTGGTGTGCACTGTGTT
TGCTGACGCAACCCCCACTGGTTGGGGCATTGCCACCACCTGTCAGCTCCTTTCCGGGACTTTCGCTTTC
CCCCTCCCTATTGCCACGGCGGAACTCATCGCCGCCTGCCTTGCCCGCTGCTGGACAGGGGCTCGGCTGT
TGGGCACTGACAATTCCGTGGTGTTGTCGGGGAAATCATCGTCCTTTCCTTGGCTGCTCGCCTGTGTTGC
CACCTGGATTCTGCGCGGGACGTCCTTCTGCTACGTCCCTTCGGCCCTCAATCCAGCGGACCTTCCTTCC
CGCGGCCTGCTGCCGGCTCTGCGGCCTCTTCCGCGTCTTCGCCTTCGCCCTCAGACGAGTCGGATCTCCC
TTTGGGCCGCCTCCCCGCATCGATACCGTCGACCTCGATCGAGACCTAGAAAAACATGGAGCAATCACAA
GTAGCAATACAGCAGCTACCAATGCTGATTGTGCCTGGCTAGAAGCACAAGAGGAGGAGGAGGTGGGTTT
TCCAGTCACACCTCAGGTACCTTTAAGACCAATGACTTACAAGGCAGCTGTAGATCTTAGCCACTTTTTA
AAAGAAAAGGGGGGACTGGAAGGGCTAATTCACTCCCAACGAAGACAAGATATCCTTGATCTGTGGATCT
ACCACACACAAGGCTACTTCCCTGATTGGCAGAACTACACACCAGGGCCAGGGATCAGATATCCACTGAC
CTTTGGATGGTGCTACAAGCTAGTACCAGTTGAGCAAGAGAAGGTAGAAGAAGCCAATGAAGGAGAGAAC
ACCCGCTTGTTACACCCTGTGAGCCTGCATGGGATGGATGACCCGGAGAGAGAAGTATTAGAGTGGAGGT
TTGACAGCCGCCTAGCATTTCATCACATGGCCCGAGAGCTGCATCCGGACTGTACTGGGTCTCTCTGGTT
AGACCAGATCTGAGCCTGGGAGCTCTCTGGCTAACTAGGGAACCCACTGCTTAAGCCTCAATAAAGCTTG
CCTTGAGTGCTTCAAGTAGTGTGTGCCCGTCTGTTGTGTGACTCTGGTAACTAGAGATCCCTCAGACCCT
TTTAGTCAGTGTGGAAAATCTCTAGCAGCATGTGAGCAAAAGGCCAGCAAAAGGCCAGGAACCGTAAAAA
GGCCGCGTTGCTGGCGTTTTTCCATAGGCTCCGCCCCCCTGACGAGCATCACAAAAATCGACGCTCAAGT
CAGAGGTGGCGAAACCCGACAGGACTATAAAGATACCAGGCGTTTCCCCCTGGAAGCTCCCTCGTGCGCT
CTCCTGTTCCGACCCTGCCGCTTACCGGATACCTGTCCGCCTTTCTCCCTTCGGGAAGCGTGGCGCTTTC
TCATAGCTCACGCTGTAGGTATCTCAGTTCGGTGTAGGTCGTTCGCTCCAAGCTGGGCTGTGTGCACGAA
CCCCCCGTTCAGCCCGACCGCTGCGCCTTATCCGGTAACTATCGTCTTGAGTCCAACCCGGTAAGACACG
ACTTATCGCCACTGGCAGCAGCCACTGGTAACAGGATTAGCAGAGCGAGGTATGTAGGCGGTGCTACAGA
GTTCTTGAAGTGGTGGCCTAACTACGGCTACACTAGAAGAACAGTATTTGGTATCTGCGCTCTGCTGAAG
CCAGTTACCTTCGGAAAAAGAGTTGGTAGCTCTTGATCCGGCAAACAAACCACCGCTGGTAGCGGTGGTT
TTTTTGTTTGCAAGCAGCAGATTACGCGCAGAAAAAAAGGATCTCAAGAAGATCCTTTGATCTTTTCTAC
GGGGTCTGACGCTCAGTGGAACGAAAACTCACGTTAAGGGATTTTGGTCATGAGATTATCAAAAAGGATC
TTCACCTAGATCCTTTTAAATTAAAAATGAAGTTTTAAATCAATCTAAAGTATATATGAGTAAACTTGGT
CTGACAGTTACCAATGCTTAATCAGTGAGGCACCTATCTCAGCGATCTGTCTATTTCGTTCATCCATAGT
TGCCTGACTCCCCGTCGTGTAGATAACTACGATACGGGAGGGCTTACCATCTGGCCCCAGTGCTGCAATG
ATACCGCGAGACCCACGCTCACCGGCTCCAGATTTATCAGCAATAAACCAGCCAGCCGGAAGGGCCGAGC
GCAGAAGTGGTCCTGCAACTTTATCCGCCTCCATCCAGTCTATTAATTGTTGCCGGGAAGCTAGAGTAAG
TAGTTCGCCAGTTAATAGTTTGCGCAACGTTGTTGCCATTGCTACAGGCATCGTGGTGTCACGCTCGTCG
TTTGGTATGGCTTCATTCAGCTCCGGTTCCCAACGATCAAGGCGAGTTACATGATCCCCCATGTTGTGCA
AAAAAGCGGTTAGCTCCTTCGGTCCTCCGATCGTTGTCAGAAGTAAGTTGGCCGCAGTGTTATCACTCAT
GGTTATGGCAGCACTGCATAATTCTCTTACTGTCATGCCATCCGTAAGATGCTTTTCTGTGACTGGTGAG
TACTCAACCAAGTCATTCTGAGAATAGTGTATGCGGCGACCGAGTTGCTCTTGCCCGGCGTCAATACGGG
ATAATACCGCGCCACATAGCAGAACTTTAAAAGTGCTCATCATTGGAAAACGTTCTTCGGGGCGAAAACT
CTCAAGGATCTTACCGCTGTTGAGATCCAGTTCGATGTAACCCACTCGTGCACCCAACTGATCTTCAGCA
TCTTTTACTTTCACCAGCGTTTCTGGGTGAGCAAAAACAGGAAGGCAAAATGCCGCAAAAAAGGGAATAA
GGGCGACACGGAAATGTTGAATACTCATACTCTTCCTTTTTCAATATTATTGAAGCATTTATCAGGGTTA
TTGTCTCATGAGCGGATACATATTTGAATGTATTTAGAAAAATAAACAAATAGGGGTTCCGCGCACATTT
CCCCGAAAAGTGCCACCTGAC
